>Addgene plasmid #159578 | R791-X15-636: His6-MBP-tev-Hs.NF1 DEF (1541-2818) | addgene full sequence | sequence record 313190 | Addgene NGS Result
ATCATGGAGATAATTAAAATGATAACCATCTCGCAAATAAATAAGTATTTTACTGTTTTCGTAACAGTTT
TGTAATAAAAAAACCTATAAATATTCCGGATTATTCATACCGTCCCACCATCGGGCGCGGATCACCATGG
GATCCCATCACCATCACCATCACGGCAAAATCGAAGAAGGTAAACTGGTAATCTGGATTAACGGCGATAA
AGGCTATAACGGTCTCGCTGAAGTCGGTAAGAAATTCGAGAAAGATACCGGAATTAAAGTCACCGTTGAG
CATCCGGATAAACTGGAAGAGAAATTCCCACAGGTTGCGGCAACTGGCGATGGCCCTGACATTATCTTCT
GGGCACACGACCGCTTTGGTGGCTACGCTCAATCTGGCCTGTTGGCTGAAATCACCCCGGACAAAGCGTT
CCAGGACAAGCTGTATCCGTTTACCTGGGATGCCGTACGTTACAACGGCAAGCTGATTGCTTACCCGATC
GCTGTTGAAGCGTTATCGCTGATTTATAACAAAGATCTGCTGCCGAACCCGCCAAAAACCTGGGAAGAGA
TCCCGGCGCTGGATAAAGAACTGAAAGCGAAAGGTAAGAGCGCGCTGATGTTCAACCTGCAAGAACCGTA
CTTCACCTGGCCGCTGATTGCTGCTGACGGGGGTTATGCGTTCAAGTATGAAAACGGCAAGTACGACATT
AAAGACGTGGGCGTGGATAACGCTGGCGCGAAAGCGGGTCTGACCTTCCTGGTTGACCTGATTAAAAACA
AACACATGAATGCAGACACCGATTACTCCATCGCAGAAGCTGCCTTTAATAAAGGCGAAACAGCGATGAC
CATCAACGGCCCGTGGGCATGGTCCAACATCGACACCAGCAAAGTGAATTATGGTGTAACGGTACTGCCG
ACCTTCAAGGGTCAACCATCCAAACCGTTCGTTGGCGTGCTGAGCGCAGGTATTAACGCTGCCAGTCCGA
ACAAAGAGCTGGCAAAAGAGTTCCTCGAAAACTATCTGCTGACTGATGAAGGTCTGGAAGCGGTTAATAA
AGACAAACCGCTGGGTGCCGTAGCGCTGAAGTCTTACGAGGAAGAGTTGGCGAAAGATCCACGTATTGCC
GCCACCATGGAAAACGCCCAGAAAGGTGAAATCATGCCGAACATCCCGCAGATGTCCGCTTTCTGGTATG
CCGTGCGTACTGCGGTGATCAACGCCGCCAGCGGTCGTCAGACTGTCGATGAAGCCCTGAAAGACGCGCA
GACTAATTCGGGATCCTCGATCACAAGTTTGTACAAAAAAGTTGGCGAAAACCTGTACTTCCAAGGCAGC
CTGAACCTGACCAGCAGCAAGTTCGAGGAATTCATGACCCGGCACCAGGTGCACGAGAAAGAAGAGTTTA
AAGCCCTGAAAACCCTGAGCATCTTCTACCAGGCCGGCACCTCCAAGGCCGGCAACCCCATCTTCTACTA
CGTGGCCAGAAGGTTCAAGACAGGCCAGATCAACGGCGACCTGCTGATCTACCACGTGCTGCTGACACTG
AAGCCCTACTACGCCAAGCCCTACGAGATCGTGGTGGATCTGACCCACACCGGCCCCAGCAACCGGTTCA
AGACCGACTTCCTGAGCAAGTGGTTCGTGGTGTTCCCCGGCTTCGCCTACGATAACGTGAGCGCCGTGTA
CATCTACAACTGCAACAGCTGGGTGCGGGAGTACACCAAGTACCACGAGCGCCTGCTGACCGGCCTGAAG
GGCTCCAAGCGGCTGGTGTTCATCGACTGCCCCGGCAAGCTGGCCGAGCACATCGAGCACGAGCAGCAGA
AACTGCCTGCCGCCACCCTGGCCCTGGAAGAGGACCTGAAGGTGTTCCACAACGCCCTGAAGCTGGCCCA
CAAGGATACAAAGGTGTCCATCAAAGTGGGCAGCACCGCCGTGCAGGTGACCAGCGCCGAGAGGACAAAG
GTGCTGGGCCAGAGCGTGTTCCTGAACGACATCTACTACGCCTCCGAGATCGAGGAAATCTGCCTGGTGG
ATGAGAACCAGTTCACCCTGACTATCGCCAACCAGGGCACCCCTCTGACCTTCATGCACCAGGAATGCGA
GGCCATCGTCCAGTCCATCATCCACATCCGGACCAGATGGGAGCTGTCCCAGCCCGACAGCATCCCCCAG
CACACCAAGATCCGGCCCAAGGATGTGCCCGGCACCCTGCTGAATATCGCTCTGCTGAATCTGGGCAGCA
GCGACCCTTCTCTGCGGAGCGCCGCCTACAATCTGCTGTGCGCCCTGACCTGCACCTTCAACCTGAAGAT
CGAGGGCCAGCTGCTGGAAACCAGCGGCCTGTGCATCCCCGCCAACAACACCCTGTTTATCGTGAGCATC
AGCAAGACCCTGGCCGCCAACGAGCCTCACCTGACCCTGGAATTTCTGGAAGAGTGCATCAGCGGCTTCA
GCAAGAGCAGCATCGAGCTGAAGCACCTGTGCCTGGAATACATGACCCCCTGGCTGTCTAATCTGGTCCG
GTTCTGCAAGCACAACGACGACGCCAAGCGGCAGAGAGTGACCGCCATTCTGGACAAGCTGATCACAATG
ACCATCAACGAGAAGCAGATGTACCCCAGCATCCAGGCCAAGATCTGGGGCAGCCTGGGCCAGATCACCG
ATCTGCTGGATGTGGTGCTGGACAGCTTCATCAAGACCAGCGCCACCGGCGGACTGGGAAGCATCAAGGC
CGAGGTGATGGCCGATACAGCCGTGGCCCTGGCTAGCGGCAACGTGAAGCTGGTGTCCAGCAAGGTGATC
GGCCGGATGTGCAAGATCATCGACAAGACCTGCCTGAGCCCCACCCCTACCCTGGAACAGCACCTGATGT
GGGACGATATCGCCATCCTGGCCCGGTACATGCTGATGCTGTCCTTCAACAATAGCCTGGACGTGGCCGC
CCATCTGCCCTACCTGTTCCACGTGGTGACCTTTCTGGTGGCCACCGGCCCTCTGAGCCTGAGAGCCAGC
ACCCACGGCCTGGTGATTAACATCATCCACTCCCTGTGCACCTGCTCCCAGCTGCACTTCAGCGAGGAAA
CCAAGCAGGTGCTGAGACTGAGCCTGACCGAGTTCTCCCTGCCCAAGTTCTACCTGCTGTTTGGCATCAG
CAAAGTGAAGTCTGCCGCCGTGATCGCCTTCAGGTCCAGCTACAGGGACAGATCTTTCTCCCCCGGAAGC
TACGAGAGAGAGACATTCGCCCTGACAAGCCTGGAAACCGTGACAGAGGCCCTGCTGGAAATCATGGAAG
CCTGCATGAGAGACATCCCCACCTGCAAGTGGCTCGACCAGTGGACCGAACTGGCCCAGAGGTTCGCCTT
CCAGTACAACCCCAGCCTGCAGCCTAGAGCCCTGGTGGTGTTCGGCTGCATCTCCAAGAGAGTGAGCCAC
GGCCAGATTAAGCAGATCATCAGGATCCTGTCCAAGGCCCTGGAAAGCTGTCTGAAGGGCCCCGACACCT
ACAACTCCCAGGTGCTGATCGAGGCCACAGTGATCGCCCTGACCAAACTGCAGCCACTGCTGAATAAGGA
CAGCCCCCTGCACAAAGCCCTGTTCTGGGTGGCCGTGGCCGTGCTGCAGCTGGACGAGGTGAACCTGTAC
AGCGCCGGGACCGCTCTGCTGGAACAGAATCTGCACACCCTGGACTCCCTGAGAATCTTCAACGACAAGA
GCCCCGAGGAAGTGTTCATGGCCATCCGGAACCCCCTGGAATGGCACTGCAAGCAGATGGACCACTTCGT
GGGCCTGAACTTCAACAGCAACTTCAACTTCGCCCTGGTCGGACACCTGCTGAAGGGCTACAGACACCCC
AGCCCAGCCATCGTGGCCAGGACCGTGCGGATCCTGCATACCCTGCTGACCCTGGTGAACAAGCACCGGA
ACTGCGACAAGTTTGAGGTGAACACCCAGAGCGTGGCCTACCTGGCTGCCCTGCTGACAGTGAGCGAGGA
AGTGCGGAGCCGGTGCAGCCTGAAGCACAGGAAGAGCCTGCTCCTCACTGATATCAGCATGGAAAACGTG
CCCATGGACACCTACCCCATCCACCACGGCGACCCCAGCTACAGGACCCTGAAAGAAACCCAGCCCTGGT
CCTCCCCTAAGGGCAGCGAGGGCTATCTGGCCGCCACCTATCCTACCGTCGGCCAGACAAGCCCTAGGGC
CCGCAAGTCCATGAGCCTGGACATGGGCCAGCCTAGCCAGGCCAACACCAAGAAACTGCTGGGCACCCGG
AAGAGCTTCGACCACCTGATCAGCGACACCAAGGCCCCCAAGAGGCAGGAAATGGAAAGCGGCATCACCA
CCCCCCCCAAGATGCGGAGAGTGGCCGAGACAGACTACGAGATGGAAACCCAGCGGATCAGCAGCTCCCA
GCAGCACCCTCACCTGCGGAAAGTGTCCGTGTCCGAGAGCAATGTGCTGCTGGACGAAGAGGTGCTGACC
GATCCTAAGATCCAGGCCCTGCTGCTGACTGTCCTGGCCACCCTGGTGAAGTACACCACCGACGAGTTCG
ATCAGCGGATCCTGTACGAGTACCTGGCCGAGGCCAGCGTGGTGTTTCCCAAGGTGTTCCCTGTGGTGCA
CAATCTGCTGGATAGCAAGATCAACACCCTGCTGTCTCTGTGCCAGGACCCCAACCTGCTGAATCCCATC
CACGGCATCGTGCAGAGTGTGGTGTACCACGAAGAGAGCCCCCCTCAGTACCAGACCAGCTACCTGCAGT
CCTTCGGCTTCAACGGCCTGTGGCGGTTTGCCGGCCCTTTCAGCAAGCAGACCCAGATCCCCGACTACGC
CGAACTGATCGTGAAGTTCCTGGACGCCCTGATCGATACCTACCTGCCCGGCATCGACGAGGAAACCTCC
GAGGAATCTCTGCTGACCCCCACCTCCCCTTATCCTCCAGCCCTGCAGTCCCAGCTGTCCATCACCGCCA
ACCTGAACCTGTCCAACTCCATGACCAGCCTGGCCACATCTCAGCACAGCCCTGGCATCGACAAAGAAAA
CGTGGAGCTGTCTCCCACCACCGGCCACTGCAACTCCGGCAGGACCAGACACGGAAGCGCCAGCCAGGTG
CAGAAGCAGAGAAGCGCCGGCAGCTTCAAGCGGAACAGCATCAAGAAAATCGTGTAATCAACTTTCTTGT
ACAAAGTGGTGATCGAGCTAGCTAGAAGCTTGTCGAGAAGTACTAGAGGATCATAATCAGCCATACCACA
TTTGTAGAGGTTTTACTTGCTTTAAAAAACCTCCCACACCTCCCCCTGAACCTGAAACATAAAATGAATG
CAATTGTTGTTGTTAACTTGTTTATTGCAGCTTATAATGGTTACAAATAAAGCAATAGCATCACAAATTT
CACAAATAAAGCATTTTTTTCACTGCATTCTAGTTGTGGTTTGTCCAAACTCATCAATGTATCTTATCAT
GTCTGGATCTGATCACTGCTTGAGCCTAGGAGATCCGAACCAGATAAGTGAAATCTAGTTCCAAACTATT
TTGTCATTTTTAATTTTCGTATTAGCTTACGACGCTACACCCAGTTCCCATCTATTTTGTCACTCTTCCC
TAAATAATCCTTAAAAACTCCATTTCCACCCCTCCCAGTTCCCAACTATTTTGTCCGCCCACAGCGGGGC
ATTTTTCTTCCTGTTATGTTTTTAATCAAACATCCTGCCAACTCCATGTGACAAACCGTCATCTTCGGCT
ACTTTTTCTCTGTCACAGAATGAAAATTTTTCTGTCATCTCTTCGTTATTAATGTTTGTAATTGACTGAA
TATCAACGCTTATTTGCAGCCTGAATGGCGAATGGG
[124 nt withheld, positions 5847-5970]
C
[91 nt withheld, positions 5972-6062]
A
[49 nt withheld, positions 6064-6112]
CCTTTGACGTTGGAGTCCACGTTCTT
[37 nt withheld, positions 6139-6175]
ACCCTATCTCGGTCTATTCTTTTGATTTATAAGGGATTTTGCCGATTTCGGCCTATTGGTTAAAAAATGA
GCTGATTTAACAAAAATTTAACGCGAATTTTAACAAAATATTAACGCTTACAATTTAGGTGGCACTTTTC
GGGGAAATGTGCGCGGAACCCCTATTTGTTTATTTTTCTAAATACATTCAAATATGTATCCGCTCATGAG
ACAATAACCCTGATAAATGCTTCAATAATATTGAAAAAGGAAGAGTATGAGTATTCAACATTTCCGTGTC
GCCCTTATTCCCTTTTTTGCGGCATTTTGCCTTCCTGTTTTTGCTCACCCAGAAACGCTGGTGAAAGTAA
AAGATGCTGAAGATCAGTTGGGTGCACGAGTGGGTTACATCGAACTGGATCTCAACAGCGGTAAGATCCT
TGAGAGTTTTCGCCCCGAAGAACGTTTTCCAATGATGAGCACTTTTAAAGTTCTGCTATGTGGCGCGGTA
TTATCCCGTATTGACGCCGGGCAAGAGCAACTCGGTCGCCGCATACACTATTCTCAGAATGACTTGGTTG
AGTACTCACCAGTCACAGAAAAGCATCTTACGGATGGCATGACAGTAAGAGAATTATGCAGTGCTGCCAT
AACCATGAGTGATAACACTGCGGCCAACTTACTTCTGACAACGATCGGAGGACCGAAGGAGCTAACCGCT
TTTTTGCACAACATGGGGGATCATGTAACTCGCCTTGATCGTTGGGAACCGGAGCTGAATGAAGCCATAC
CAAACGACGAGCGTGACACCACGATGCCTGTAGCAATGGCAACAACGTTGCGCAAACTATTAACTGGCGA
ACTACTTACTCTAGCTTCCCGGCAACAATTAATAGACTGGATGGAGGCGGATAAAGTTGCAGGACCACTT
CTGCGCTCGGCCCTTCCGGCTGGCTGGTTTATTGCTGATAAATCTGGAGCCGGTGAGCGTGGGTCTCGCG
GTATCATTGCAGCACTGGGGCCAGATGGTAAGCCCTCCCGTATCGTAGTTATCTACACGACGGGGAGTCA
GGCAACTATGGATGAACGAAATAGACAGATCGCTGAGATAGGTGCCTCACTGATTAAGCATTGGTAACTG
TCAGACCAAGTTTACTCATATATACTTTAGATTGATTTAAAACTTCATTTTTAATTTAAAAGGATCTAGG
TGAAGATCCTTTTTGATAATCTCATGACCAAAATCCCTTAACGTGAGTTTTCGTTCCACTGAGCGTCAGA
CCCCGTAGAAAAGATCAAAGGATCTTCTTGAGATCCTTTTTTTCTGCGCGTAATCTGCTGCTTGCAAACA
AAAAAACCACCGCTACCAGCGGTGGTTTGTTTGCCGGATCAAGAGCTACCAACTCTTTTTCCGAAGGTAA
CTGGCTTCAGCAGAGCGCAGATACCAAATACTGTTCTTCTAGTGTAGCCGTAGTTAGGCCACCACTTCAA
GAACTCTGTAGCACCGCCTACATACCTCGCTCTGCTAATCCTGTTACCAGTGGCTGCTGCCAGTGGCGAT
AAGTCGTGTCTTACCGGGTTGGACTCAAGACGATAGTTACCGGATAAGGCGCAGCGGTCGGGCTGAACGG
GGGGTTCGTGCACACAGCCCAGCTTGGAGCGAACGACCTACACCGAACTGAGATACCTACAGCGTGAGCT
ATGAGAAAGCGCCACGCTTCCCGAAGGGAGAAAGGCGGACAGGTATCCGGTAAGCGGCAGGGTCGGAACA
GGAGAGCGCACGAGGGAGCTTCCAGGGGGAAACGCCTGGTATCTTTATAGTCCTGTCGGGTTTCGCCACC
TCTGACTTGAGCGTCGATTTTTGTGATGCTCGTCAGGGGGGCGGAGCCTATGGAAAAACGCCAGCAACGC
GGCCTTTTTACGGTTCCTGGCCTTTTGCTGGCCTTTTGCTCACATGTTCTTTCCTGCGTTATCCCCTGAT
TCTGTGGATAACCGTATTACCGCCTTTGAGTGAGCTGATACCGCTCGCCGCAGCCGAACGACCGAGCGCA
GCGAGTCAGTGAGCGAGGAAGCGGAAGAGCGCCTGATGCGGTATTTTCTCCTTACGCATCTGTGCGGTAT
TTCACACCGCATAGACCAGCCGCGTAACCTGGCAAAATCGGTTACGGTTGAGTAATAAATGGATGCCCTG
CGTAAGCGGGTGTGGGCGGACAATAAAGTCTTAAACTGAACAAAATAGATCTAAACTATGACAATAAAGT
CTTAAACTAGACAGAATAGTTGTAAACTGAAATCAGTCCAGTTATGCTGTGAAAAAGCATACTGGACTTT
TGTTATGGCTAAAGCAAACTCTTCATTTTCTGAAGTGCAAATTGCCCGTCGTATTAAAGAGGGGCGTGGC
CAAGGGCATGGTAAAGACTATATTCGCGGCGTTGTGACAATTTACCGAACAACTCCGCGGCCGGGAAGCC
GATCTCGGCTTGAACGAATTGTTAGGTGGCGGTACTTGGGTCGATATCAAAGTGCATCACTTCTTCCCGT
ATGCCCAACTTTGTATAGAGAGCCACTGCGGGATCGTCACCGTAATCTGCTTGCACGTAGATCACATAAG
CACCAAGCGCGTTGGCCTCATGCTTGAGGAGATTGATGAGCGCGGTGGCAATGCCCTGCCTCCGGTGCTC
GCCGGAGACTGCGAGATCATAGATATAGATCTCACTACGCGGCTGCTCAAACTTGGGCAGAACGTAAGCC
GCGAGAGCGCCAACAACCGCTTCTTGGTCGAAGGCAGCAAGCGCGATGAATGTCTTACTACGGAGCAAGT
TCCCGAGGTAATCGGAGTCCGGCTGATGTTGGGAGTAGGTGGCTACGTCTCCGAACTCACGACCGAAAAG
ATCAAGAGCAGCCCGCATGGATTTGACTTGGTCAGGGCCGAGCCTACATGTGCGAATGATGCCCATACTT
GAGCCACCTAACTTTGTTTTAGGGCGACTGCCCTGCTGCGTAACATCGTTGCTGCTGCGTAACATCGTTG
CTGCTCCATAACATCAAACATCGACCCACGGCGTAACGCGCTTGCTGCTTGGATGCCCGAGGCATAGACT
GTACAAAAAAACAGTCATAACAAGCCATGAAAACCGCCACTGCGCCGTTACCACCGCTGCGTTCGGTCAA
GGTTCTGGACCAGTTGCGTGAGCGCATACGCTACTTGCATTACAGTTTACGAACCGAACAGGCTTATGTC
AACTGGGTTCGTGCCTTCATCCGTTTCCACGGTGTGCGTCACCCGGCAACCTTGGGCAGCAGCGAAGTCG
AGGCATTTCTGTCCTGGCTGGCGAACGAGCGCAAGGTTTCGGTCTCCACGCATCGTCAGGCATTGGCGGC
CTTGCTGTTCTTCTACGGCAAGGTGCTGTGCACGGATCTGCCCTTGCTTCAGGAGATCGGTAGACCTCGG
CCGTCGCGGCGCTTGCCGGTGGTGCTGACCCCGGATGAAGTGGTTCGCATCCTCGGTTTTCTGGAAGGCG
AGCATCGTTTGTTCGCCCAGGACTCTAGCTATAGTTCTAGTGGTTGGCTACTCGAGATCCCGGGTGATCA
AGTCTTCGTCGAGTGATTGTAAATAAAATGTAATTTACAGTATAGTATTTTAATTAATATACAAATGATT
TGATAATAATTCTTATTTAACTATAATATATTGTGTTGGGTTGAATTAAAGGTCCGTATACTCCGGAATA
TTAATAG
Features (pLannotate 1.2.2; 21 found; start..end, strand, type, name):
      1..92      +  promoter       polyhedrin promoter: polh from Autographa californica; promoter for the baculovirus polyhedrin gene
    146..163     +  CDS            7xHis (fragment): 6xHis affinity tag
    167..1264    +  CDS            MBP: maltose binding protein from E. coli; malE (mutated); This version of the gene does not encode a signal sequence, so MBP will remain in the cytosol.
   1284..1301    +  protein_bind   attB1 (fragment): mutant version of attB; core recombination site for the Gateway® BP reaction BP Clonase™
   1307..1323    +  CDS            TEV site (fragment): tobacco etch virus (TEV) protease recognition and cleavage site
   1328..5164    +  CDS            Nf1 (fragment): NF1_RAT - Experimental evidence at protein level: Swiss-Prot protein existence level 1. Stimulates the GTPase activity of Ras. NF1 shows greater affinity for Ras GAP, but lower specific activity. May be a regulator of Ras activity (By similarity). From Rattus norvegicus (Rat).
   5172..5189    -  protein_bind   attB2 (fragment): mutant version of attB; core recombination site for the Gateway® BP reaction BP Clonase™
   5229..5312    +  CDS            large T antigen (fragment): large T antigen from SV40 (simian virus 40)
   5335..5469    +  polyA_signal   SV40 poly(A) signal: SV40 polyadenylation signal
   5498..5663    -  mobile_element Tn7L: mini-Tn7 element (left end of the Tn7 transposon) Tn7
   5826..5842    +  CDS            lacZα (fragment): LacZα fragment of β-galactosidase; lacZ fragment
   5847..6301    +  rep_origin     f1 ori (sequence partly withheld): f1 bacteriophage origin of replication; arrow indicates direction of (+) strand synthesis
   6327..6431    +  promoter       AmpR promoter: bla
   6432..7292    +  CDS            AmpR: β-lactamase; bla; confers resistance to ampicillin, carbenicillin, and related antibiotics
   7463..8051    +  rep_origin     ori: high-copy-number ColE1/pMB1/pBR322/pUC origin of replication
   8237..8288    -  misc_feature   bom (fragment): basis of mobility region from pBR322
   8356..8580    -  mobile_element Tn7R: mini-Tn7 element (right end of the Tn7 transposon) Tn7
   8647..9180    -  CDS            GmR: gentamycin acetyltransferase; aacC1; confers resistance to gentamycin
   9369..9397    -  promoter       Pc promoter: intI1 (promoter lies within the coding sequence); class 1 integron promoter
   9375..9767    -  CDS            YPR2_ECOLX: Protein predicted: Swiss-Prot protein existence level 4. From Escherichia coli.
   9760..9869    -  promoter       p10 promoter: baculovirus promoter for expression in insect cells
