[The description below was written by a language model from this plasmid's Addgene catalogue record and pLannotate feature annotations shown in this document.]
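Description:
R791-X15-636 is a baculovirus transfer (donor) plasmid built on the pDest-636 Gateway destination backbone for producing a fragment of human neurofibromin (NF1) in insect cells. It is maintained in E. coli through a high-copy ColE1/pUC-type origin with ampicillin resistance (AmpR), and also carries an f1 origin. The expression cassette and a gentamicin resistance gene (GmR, driven by the Pc integron promoter) lie between the Tn7L and Tn7R ends of a mini-Tn7 element. This arrangement allows site-specific transposition of the cassette into a baculovirus shuttle genome (bacmid) in E. coli, from which recombinant virus can be generated.

Expression is driven by the very late polyhedrin promoter of Autographa californica nucleopolyhedrovirus and terminated by an SV40 polyadenylation signal. The open reading frame encodes an N-terminal His6 tag and a signal-sequence-free maltose-binding protein. These are followed by an attB1 scar from Gateway recombination, a TEV protease cleavage site, and then the NF1 "DEF" segment, residues 1541-2818, with attB2 downstream. The His6 and MBP modules aid solubility and affinity purification, and TEV cleavage allows their removal from the NF1 fragment. The catalogue lists the insert as human and sequence-optimized. The automated annotation labels it as rat Nf1, which most likely reflects a closest-homologue database match rather than the true species of origin. A p10 promoter is also annotated near the gentamicin marker, but no associated payload is recorded. The construct is intended for recombinant protein production, and the associated study concerns biochemical and structural analysis of neurofibromin dimerization.
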