Addgene plasmid #159578: R791-X15-636: His6-MBP-tev-Hs.NF1 DEF (1541-2818)
Purpose: Baculovirus protein expression of His6-MBP-tev-Hs.NF1 DEF (1541-2818)
Depositing lab: Dominic Esposito. Depositing organization: National Cancer Institute (NCI). Publication: Biochemical and structural analyses reveal that the tumor suppressor neurofibromin (NF1) forms a high-affinity dimer. Sherekar M, Han SW, Ghirlando R, Messing S, Drew M, Rabara D, Waybright T, Juneja P, O'Neill H, Stanley CB, Bhowmik D, Ramanathan A, Subramaniam S, Nissley DV, Gillette W, McCormick F, Esposito D. J Biol Chem. 2020 Jan 24;295(4):1105-1119. doi: 10.1074/jbc.RA119.010934. Epub 2019 Dec 13. PubMed 31836666.
Backbone
  Vector backbone: pDest-636
  Vector type: Insect Expression
Growth in bacteria
  Bacterial resistance: Ampicillin, 100 μg/mL
  Growth temperature: 37°C
  Growth strain: DH5alpha
  Copy number: High Copy
Gene/Insert
  Gene/Insert name: His6-MBP-tev-Hs.NF1 DEF (1541-2818)
  Species: H. sapiens (human)
  Entrez Gene: NF1 (a.k.a. NFNS, VRNF, WSS)
  Tag / fusion protein: His6-MBP-tev (N terminal on insert)
  Cloning method: Gateway Cloning
Terms and licenses: Academic/Nonprofit Terms; Industry Terms: Not Available to Industry
Depositor comments: insert contains optimized DNA sequence
How to cite: R791-X15-636: His6-MBP-tev-Hs.NF1 DEF (1541-2818) was a gift from Dominic Esposito (Addgene plasmid # 159578 ; http://n2t.net/addgene:159578 ; RRID:Addgene_159578)
